>Addgene plasmid #138707 | pLenti-Blast-sgMARK4 | addgene full sequence | sequence record 273674 | Addgene NGS Result
TGATGCGGTTTTGGCAGTACATCAATGGGCGTGGATAGCGGTTTGACTCACGGGGATTTCCAAGTCTCCA
CCCCATTGACGTCAATGGGAGTTTGTTTTGGCACCAAAATCAACGGGACTTTCCAAAATGTCGTAACAAC
TCCGCCCCATTGACGCAAATGGGCGGTAGGCGTGTACGGTGGGAGGTCTATATAAGCAGCGCGTTTTGCC
TGTACTGGGTCTCTCTGGTTAGACCAGATCTGAGCCTGGGAGCTCTCTGGCTAACTAGGGAACCCACTGC
TTAAGCCTCAATAAAGCTTGCCTTGAGTGCTTCAAGTAGTGTGTGCCCGTCTGTTGTGTGACTCTGGTAA
CTAGAGATCCCTCAGACCCTTTTAGTCAGTGTGGAAAATCTCTAGCAGTGGCGCCCGAACAGGGACTTGA
AAGCGAAAGGGAAACCAGAGGAGCTCTCTCGACGCAGGACTCGGCTTGCTGAAGCGCGCACGGCAAGAGG
CGAGGGGCGGCGACTGGTGAGTACGCCAAAAATTTTGACTAGCGGAGGCTAGAAGGAGAGAGATGGGTGC
GAGAGCGTCAGTATTAAGCGGGGGAGAATTAGATCGCGATGGGAAAAAATTCGGTTAAGGCCAGGGGGAA
AGAAAAAATATAAATTAAAACATATAGTATGGGCAAGCAGGGAGCTAGAACGATTCGCAGTTAATCCTGG
CCTGTTAGAAACATCAGAAGGCTGTAGACAAATACTGGGACAGCTACAACCATCCCTTCAGACAGGATCA
GAAGAACTTAGATCATTATATAATACAGTAGCAACCCTCTATTGTGTGCATCAAAGGATAGAGATAAAAG
ACACCAAGGAAGCTTTAGACAAGATAGAGGAAGAGCAAAACAAAAGTAAGACCACCGCACAGCAAGCGGC
CGCTGATCTTCAGACCTGGAGGAGGAGATATGAGGGACAATTGGAGAAGTGAATTATATAAATATAAAGT
AGTAAAAATTGAACCATTAGGAGTAGCACCCACCAAGGCAAAGAGAAGAGTGGTGCAGAGAGAAAAAAGA
GCAGTGGGAATAGGAGCTTTGTTCCTTGGGTTCTTGGGAGCAGCAGGAAGCACTATGGGCGCAGCGTCAA
TGACGCTGACGGTACAGGCCAGACAATTATTGTCTGGTATAGTGCAGCAGCAGAACAATTTGCTGAGGGC
TATTGAGGCGCAACAGCATCTGTTGCAACTCACAGTCTGGGGCATCAAGCAGCTCCAGGCAAGAATCCTG
GCTGTGGAAAGATACCTAAAGGATCAACAGCTCCTGGGGATTTGGGGTTGCTCTGGAAAACTCATTTGCA
CCACTGCTGTGCCTTGGAATGCTAGTTGGAGTAATAAATCTCTGGAACAGATTTGGAATCACACGACCTG
GATGGAGTGGGACAGAGAAATTAACAATTACACAAGCTTAATACACTCCTTAATTGAAGAATCGCAAAAC
CAGCAAGAAAAGAATGAACAAGAATTATTGGAATTAGATAAATGGGCAAGTTTGTGGAATTGGTTTAACA
TAACAAATTGGCTGTGGTATATAAAATTATTCATAATGATAGTAGGAGGCTTGGTAGGTTTAAGAATAGT
TTTTGCTGTACTTTCTATAGTGAATAGAGTTAGGCAGGGATATTCACCATTATCGTTTCAGACCCACCTC
CCAACCCCGAGGGGACCCGACAGGCCCGAAGGAATAGAAGAAGAAGGTGGAGAGAGAGACAGAGACAGAT
CCATTCGATTAGTGAACGGATCGGCACTGCGTGCGCCAATTCTGCAGACAAATGGCAGTATTCATCCACA
ATTTTAAAAGAAAAGGGGGGATTGGGGGGTACAGTGCAGGGGAAAGAATAGTAGACATAATAGCAACAGA
CATACAAACTAAAGAATTACAAAAACAAATTACAAAAATTCAAAATTTTCGGGTTTATTACAGGGACAGC
AGAGATCCAGTTTGGTTAATTAAGGTACCGAGGGCCTATTTCCCATGATTCCTTCATATTTGCATATACG
ATACAAGGCTGTTAGAGAGATAATTAGAATTAATTTGACTGTAAACACAAAGATATTAGTACAAAATACG
TGACGTAGAAAGTAATAATTTCTTGGGTAGTTTGCAGTTTTAAAATTATGTTTTAAAATGGACTATCATA
TGCTTACCGTAACTTGAAAGTATTTCGATTTCTTGGCTTTATATATCTTGTGGAAAGGACGAAACACCGT
TGAGGTTGTGCCCGTCGAAGTTTTAGAGCTAGAAATAGCAAGTTAAAATAAGGCTAGTCCGTTATCAACT
TGAAAAAGTGGCACCGAGTCGGTGCTTTTTTGAATTCGCTAGCTAGGTCTTGAAAGGAGTGGGAATTGGC
TCCGGTGCCCGTCAGTGGGCAGAGCGCACATCGCCCACAGTCCCCGAGAAGTTGGGGGGAGGGGTCGGCA
ATTGATCCGGTGCCTAGAGAAGGTGGCGCGGGGTAAACTGGGAAAGTGATGTCGTGTACTGGCTCCGCCT
TTTTCCCGAGGGTGGGGGAGAACCGTATATAAGTGCAGTAGTCGCCGTGAACGTTCTTTTTCGCAACGGG
TTTGCCGCCAGAACACAGGACCGGTTCTAGAGCGCTGCCACCATGGACAAGAAGTACAGCATCGGCCTGG
ACATCGGCACCAACTCTGTGGGCTGGGCCGTGATCACCGACGAGTACAAGGTGCCCAGCAAGAAATTCAA
GGTGCTGGGCAACACCGACCGGCACAGCATCAAGAAGAACCTGATCGGAGCCCTGCTGTTCGACAGCGGC
GAAACAGCCGAGGCCACCCGGCTGAAGAGAACCGCCAGAAGAAGATACACCAGACGGAAGAACCGGATCT
GCTATCTGCAAGAGATCTTCAGCAACGAGATGGCCAAGGTGGACGACAGCTTCTTCCACAGACTGGAAGA
GTCCTTCCTGGTGGAAGAGGATAAGAAGCACGAGCGGCACCCCATCTTCGGCAACATCGTGGACGAGGTG
GCCTACCACGAGAAGTACCCCACCATCTACCACCTGAGAAAGAAACTGGTGGACAGCACCGACAAGGCCG
ACCTGCGGCTGATCTATCTGGCCCTGGCCCACATGATCAAGTTCCGGGGCCACTTCCTGATCGAGGGCGA
CCTGAACCCCGACAACAGCGACGTGGACAAGCTGTTCATCCAGCTGGTGCAGACCTACAACCAGCTGTTC
GAGGAAAACCCCATCAACGCCAGCGGCGTGGACGCCAAGGCCATCCTGTCTGCCAGACTGAGCAAGAGCA
GACGGCTGGAAAATCTGATCGCCCAGCTGCCCGGCGAGAAGAAGAATGGCCTGTTCGGAAACCTGATTGC
CCTGAGCCTGGGCCTGACCCCCAACTTCAAGAGCAACTTCGACCTGGCCGAGGATGCCAAACTGCAGCTG
AGCAAGGACACCTACGACGACGACCTGGACAACCTGCTGGCCCAGATCGGCGACCAGTACGCCGACCTGT
TTCTGGCCGCCAAGAACCTGTCCGACGCCATCCTGCTGAGCGACATCCTGAGAGTGAACACCGAGATCAC
CAAGGCCCCCCTGAGCGCCTCTATGATCAAGAGATACGACGAGCACCACCAGGACCTGACCCTGCTGAAA
GCTCTCGTGCGGCAGCAGCTGCCTGAGAAGTACAAAGAGATTTTCTTCGACCAGAGCAAGAACGGCTACG
CCGGCTACATTGACGGCGGAGCCAGCCAGGAAGAGTTCTACAAGTTCATCAAGCCCATCCTGGAAAAGAT
GGACGGCACCGAGGAACTGCTCGTGAAGCTGAACAGAGAGGACCTGCTGCGGAAGCAGCGGACCTTCGAC
AACGGCAGCATCCCCCACCAGATCCACCTGGGAGAGCTGCACGCCATTCTGCGGCGGCAGGAAGATTTTT
ACCCATTCCTGAAGGACAACCGGGAAAAGATCGAGAAGATCCTGACCTTCCGCATCCCCTACTACGTGGG
CCCTCTGGCCAGGGGAAACAGCAGATTCGCCTGGATGACCAGAAAGAGCGAGGAAACCATCACCCCCTGG
AACTTCGAGGAAGTGGTGGACAAGGGCGCTTCCGCCCAGAGCTTCATCGAGCGGATGACCAACTTCGATA
AGAACCTGCCCAACGAGAAGGTGCTGCCCAAGCACAGCCTGCTGTACGAGTACTTCACCGTGTATAACGA
GCTGACCAAAGTGAAATACGTGACCGAGGGAATGAGAAAGCCCGCCTTCCTGAGCGGCGAGCAGAAAAAG
GCCATCGTGGACCTGCTGTTCAAGACCAACCGGAAAGTGACCGTGAAGCAGCTGAAAGAGGACTACTTCA
AGAAAATCGAGTGCTTCGACTCCGTGGAAATCTCCGGCGTGGAAGATCGGTTCAACGCCTCCCTGGGCAC
ATACCACGATCTGCTGAAAATTATCAAGGACAAGGACTTCCTGGACAATGAGGAAAACGAGGACATTCTG
GAAGATATCGTGCTGACCCTGACACTGTTTGAGGACAGAGAGATGATCGAGGAACGGCTGAAAACCTATG
CCCACCTGTTCGACGACAAAGTGATGAAGCAGCTGAAGCGGCGGAGATACACCGGCTGGGGCAGGCTGAG
CCGGAAGCTGATCAACGGCATCCGGGACAAGCAGTCCGGCAAGACAATCCTGGATTTCCTGAAGTCCGAC
GGCTTCGCCAACAGAAACTTCATGCAGCTGATCCACGACGACAGCCTGACCTTTAAAGAGGACATCCAGA
AAGCCCAGGTGTCCGGCCAGGGCGATAGCCTGCACGAGCACATTGCCAATCTGGCCGGCAGCCCCGCCAT
TAAGAAGGGCATCCTGCAGACAGTGAAGGTGGTGGACGAGCTCGTGAAAGTGATGGGCCGGCACAAGCCC
GAGAACATCGTGATCGAAATGGCCAGAGAGAACCAGACCACCCAGAAGGGACAGAAGAACAGCCGCGAGA
GAATGAAGCGGATCGAAGAGGGCATCAAAGAGCTGGGCAGCCAGATCCTGAAAGAACACCCCGTGGAAAA
CACCCAGCTGCAGAACGAGAAGCTGTACCTGTACTACCTGCAGAATGGGCGGGATATGTACGTGGACCAG
GAACTGGACATCAACCGGCTGTCCGACTACGATGTGGACCATATCGTGCCTCAGAGCTTTCTGAAGGACG
ACTCCATCGACAACAAGGTGCTGACCAGAAGCGACAAGAACCGGGGCAAGAGCGACAACGTGCCCTCCGA
AGAGGTCGTGAAGAAGATGAAGAACTACTGGCGGCAGCTGCTGAACGCCAAGCTGATTACCCAGAGAAAG
TTCGACAATCTGACCAAGGCCGAGAGAGGCGGCCTGAGCGAACTGGATAAGGCCGGCTTCATCAAGAGAC
AGCTGGTGGAAACCCGGCAGATCACAAAGCACGTGGCACAGATCCTGGACTCCCGGATGAACACTAAGTA
CGACGAGAATGACAAGCTGATCCGGGAAGTGAAAGTGATCACCCTGAAGTCCAAGCTGGTGTCCGATTTC
CGGAAGGATTTCCAGTTTTACAAAGTGCGCGAGATCAACAACTACCACCACGCCCACGACGCCTACCTGA
ACGCCGTCGTGGGAACCGCCCTGATCAAAAAGTACCCTAAGCTGGAAAGCGAGTTCGTGTACGGCGACTA
CAAGGTGTACGACGTGCGGAAGATGATCGCCAAGAGCGAGCAGGAAATCGGCAAGGCTACCGCCAAGTAC
TTCTTCTACAGCAACATCATGAACTTTTTCAAGACCGAGATTACCCTGGCCAACGGCGAGATCCGGAAGC
GGCCTCTGATCGAGACAAACGGCGAAACCGGGGAGATCGTGTGGGATAAGGGCCGGGATTTTGCCACCGT
GCGGAAAGTGCTGAGCATGCCCCAAGTGAATATCGTGAAAAAGACCGAGGTGCAGACAGGCGGCTTCAGC
AAAGAGTCTATCCTGCCCAAGAGGAACAGCGATAAGCTGATCGCCAGAAAGAAGGACTGGGACCCTAAGA
AGTACGGCGGCTTCGACAGCCCCACCGTGGCCTATTCTGTGCTGGTGGTGGCCAAAGTGGAAAAGGGCAA
GTCCAAGAAACTGAAGAGTGTGAAAGAGCTGCTGGGGATCACCATCATGGAAAGAAGCAGCTTCGAGAAG
AATCCCATCGACTTTCTGGAAGCCAAGGGCTACAAAGAAGTGAAAAAGGACCTGATCATCAAGCTGCCTA
AGTACTCCCTGTTCGAGCTGGAAAACGGCCGGAAGAGAATGCTGGCCTCTGCCGGCGAACTGCAGAAGGG
AAACGAACTGGCCCTGCCCTCCAAATATGTGAACTTCCTGTACCTGGCCAGCCACTATGAGAAGCTGAAG
GGCTCCCCCGAGGATAATGAGCAGAAACAGCTGTTTGTGGAACAGCACAAGCACTACCTGGACGAGATCA
TCGAGCAGATCAGCGAGTTCTCCAAGAGAGTGATCCTGGCCGACGCTAATCTGGACAAAGTGCTGTCCGC
CTACAACAAGCACCGGGATAAGCCCATCAGAGAGCAGGCCGAGAATATCATCCACCTGTTTACCCTGACC
AATCTGGGAGCCCCTGCCGCCTTCAAGTACTTTGACACCACCATCGACCGGAAGAGGTACACCAGCACCA
AAGAGGTGCTGGACGCCACCCTGATCCACCAGAGCATCACCGGCCTGTACGAGACACGGATCGACCTGTC
TCAGCTGGGAGGCGACAAGCGACCTGCCGCCACAAAGAAGGCTGGACAGGCTAAGAAGAAGAAAGATTAC
AAAGACGATGACGATAAGGGATCCGGCGCAACAAACTTCTCTCTGCTGAAACAAGCCGGAGATGTCGAAG
AGAATCCTGGACCGATGGCCAAGCCTTTGTCTCAAGAAGAATCCACCCTCATTGAAAGAGCAACGGCTAC
AATCAACAGCATCCCCATCTCTGAAGACTACAGCGTCGCCAGCGCAGCTCTCTCTAGCGACGGCCGCATC
TTCACTGGTGTCAATGTATATCATTTTACTGGGGGACCTTGTGCAGAACTCGTGGTGCTGGGCACTGCTG
CTGCTGCGGCAGCTGGCAACCTGACTTGTATCGTCGCGATCGGAAATGAGAACAGGGGCATCTTGAGCCC
CTGCGGACGGTGCCGACAGGTGCTTCTCGATCTGCATCCTGGGATCAAAGCCATAGTGAAGGACAGTGAT
GGACAGCCGACGGCAGTTGGGATTCGTGAATTGCTGCCCTCTGGTTATGTGTGGGAGGGCTAAGAATTCG
ATATCAAGCTTATCGGTAATCAACCTCTGGATTACAAAATTTGTGAAAGATTGACTGGTATTCTTAACTA
TGTTGCTCCTTTTACGCTATGTGGATACGCTGCTTTAATGCCTTTGTATCATGCTATTGCTTCCCGTATG
GCTTTCATTTTCTCCTCCTTGTATAAATCCTGGTTGCTGTCTCTTTATGAGGAGTTGTGGCCCGTTGTCA
GGCAACGTGGCGTGGTGTGCACTGTGTTTGCTGACGCAACCCCCACTGGTTGGGGCATTGCCACCACCTG
TCAGCTCCTTTCCGGGACTTTCGCTTTCCCCCTCCCTATTGCCACGGCGGAACTCATCGCCGCCTGCCTT
GCCCGCTGCTGGACAGGGGCTCGGCTGTTGGGCACTGACAATTCCGTGGTGTTGTCGGGGAAATCATCGT
CCTTTCCTTGGCTGCTCGCCTGTGTTGCCACCTGGATTCTGCGCGGGACGTCCTTCTGCTACGTCCCTTC
GGCCCTCAATCCAGCGGACCTTCCTTCCCGCGGCCTGCTGCCGGCTCTGCGGCCTCTTCCGCGTCTTCGC
CTTCGCCCTCAGACGAGTCGGATCTCCCTTTGGGCCGCCTCCCCGCGTCGACTTTAAGACCAATGACTTA
CAAGGCAGCTGTAGATCTTAGCCACTTTTTAAAAGAAAAGGGGGGACTGGAAGGGCTAATTCACTCCCAA
CGAAGACAAGATCTGCTTTTTGCTTGTACTGGGTCTCTCTGGTTAGACCAGATCTGAGCCTGGGAGCTCT
CTGGCTAACTAGGGAACCCACTGCTTAAGCCTCAATAAAGCTTGCCTTGAGTGCTTCAAGTAGTGTGTGC
CCGTCTGTTGTGTGACTCTGGTAACTAGAGATCCCTCAGACCCTTTTAGTCAGTGTGGAAAATCTCTAGC
AGGGCCCGTTTAAACCCGCTGATCAGCCTCGACTGTGCCTTCTAGTTGCCAGCCATCTGTTGTTTGCCCC
TCCCCCGTGCCTTCCTTGACCCTGGAAGGTGCCACTCCCACTGTCCTTTCCTAATAAAATGAGGAAATTG
CATCGCATTGTCTGAGTAGGTGTCATTCTATTCTGGGGGGTGGGGTGGGGCAGGACAGCAAGGGGGAGGA
TTGGGAAGACAATAGCAGGCATGCTGGGGATGCGGTGGGCTCTATGGCTTCTGAGGCGGAAAGAACCAGC
TGGGGCTCTAGGGGGTATCCCC
[124 nt withheld, positions 8493-8616]
C
[91 nt withheld, positions 8618-8708]
A
[49 nt withheld, positions 8710-8758]
CCTTTGACGTTGGAGTCCACGTTCTTT
[37 nt withheld, positions 8786-8822]
ACCCTATCTCGGTCTATTCTTTTGATTTATAAGGGATTTTGCCGATTTCGGCCTATTGGTTAAAAAATGA
GCTGATTTAACAAAAATTTAACGCGAATTAATTCTGTGGAATGTGTGTCAGTTAGGGTGTGGAAAGTCCC
CAGGCTCCCCAGCAGGCAGAAGTATGCAAAGCATGCATCTCAATTAGTCAGCAACCAGGTGTGGAAAGTC
CCCAGGCTCCCCAGCAGGCAGAAGTATGCAAAGCATGCATCTCAATTAGTCAGCAACCATAGTCCCGCCC
CTAACTCCGCCCATCCCGCCCCTAACTCCGCCCAGTTCCGCCCATTCTCCGCCCCATGGCTGACTAATTT
TTTTTATTTATGCAGAGGCCGAGGCCGCCTCTGCCTCTGAGCTATTCCAGAAGTAGTGAGGAGGCTTTTT
TGGAGGCCTAGGCTTTTGCAAAAAGCTCCCGGGAGCTTGTATATCCATTTTCGGATCTGATCAGCACGTG
TTGACAATTAATCATCGGCATAGTATATCGGCATAGTATAATACGACAAGGTGAGGAACTAAACCATGGC
CAAGTTGACCAGTGCCGTTCCGGTGCTCACCGCGCGCGACGTCGCCGGAGCGGTCGAGTTCTGGACCGAC
CGGCTCGGGTTCTCCCGGGACTTCGTGGAGGACGACTTCGCCGGTGTGGTCCGGGACGACGTGACCCTGT
TCATCAGCGCGGTCCAGGACCAGGTGGTGCCGGACAACACCCTGGCCTGGGTGTGGGTGCGCGGCCTGGA
CGAGCTGTACGCCGAGTGGTCGGAGGTCGTGTCCACGAACTTCCGGGACGCCTCCGGGCCGGCCATGACC
GAGATCGGCGAGCAGCCGTGGGGGCGGGAGTTCGCCCTGCGCGACCCGGCCGGCAACTGCGTGCACTTCG
TGGCCGAGGAGCAGGACTGACACGTGCTACGAGATTTCGATTCCACCGCCGCCTTCTATGAAAGGTTGGG
CTTCGGAATCGTTTTCCGGGACGCCGGCTGGATGATCCTCCAGCGCGGGGATCTCATGCTGGAGTTCTTC
GCCCACCCCAACTTGTTTATTGCAGCTTATAATGGTTACAAATAAAGCAATAGCATCACAAATTTCACAA
ATAAAGCATTTTTTTCACTGCATTCTAGTTGTGGTTTGTCCAAACTCATCAATGTATCTTATCATGTCTG
TATACCGTCGACCTCTAGCTAGAGCTTGGCGTAATCATGGTCATAGCTGTTTCCTGTGTGAAATTGTTAT
CCGCTCACAATTCCACACAACATACGAGCCGGAAGCATAAAGTGTAAAGCCTGGGGTGCCTAATGAGTGA
GCTAACTCACATTAATTGCGTTGCGCTCACTGCCCGCTTTCCAGTCGGGAAACCTGTCGTGCCAGCTGCA
TTAATGAATCGGCCAACGCGCGGGGAGAGGCGGTTTGCGTATTGGGCGCTCTTCCGCTTCCTCGCTCACT
GACTCGCTGCGCTCGGTCGTTCGGCTGCGGCGAGCGGTATCAGCTCACTCAAAGGCGGTAATACGGTTAT
CCACAGAATCAGGGGATAACGCAGGAAAGAACATGTGAGCAAAAGGCCAGCAAAAGGCCAGGAACCGTAA
AAAGGCCGCGTTGCTGGCGTTTTTCCATAGGCTCCGCCCCCCTGACGAGCATCACAAAAATCGACGCTCA
AGTCAGAGGTGGCGAAACCCGACAGGACTATAAAGATACCAGGCGTTTCCCCCTGGAAGCTCCCTCGTGC
GCTCTCCTGTTCCGACCCTGCCGCTTACCGGATACCTGTCCGCCTTTCTCCCTTCGGGAAGCGTGGCGCT
TTCTCATAGCTCACGCTGTAGGTATCTCAGTTCGGTGTAGGTCGTTCGCTCCAAGCTGGGCTGTGTGCAC
GAACCCCCCGTTCAGCCCGACCGCTGCGCCTTATCCGGTAACTATCGTCTTGAGTCCAACCCGGTAAGAC
ACGACTTATCGCCACTGGCAGCAGCCACTGGTAACAGGATTAGCAGAGCGAGGTATGTAGGCGGTGCTAC
AGAGTTCTTGAAGTGGTGGCCTAACTACGGCTACACTAGAAGAACAGTATTTGGTATCTGCGCTCTGCTG
AAGCCAGTTACCTTCGGAAAAAGAGTTGGTAGCTCTTGATCCGGCAAACAAACCACCGCTGGTAGCGGTG
GTTTTTTTGTTTGCAAGCAGCAGATTACGCGCAGAAAAAAAGGATCTCAAGAAGATCCTTTGATCTTTTC
TACGGGGTCTGACGCTCAGTGGAACGAAAACTCACGTTAAGGGATTTTGGTCATGAGATTATCAAAAAGG
ATCTTCACCTAGATCCTTTTAAATTAAAAATGAAGTTTTAAATCAATCTAAAGTATATATGAGTAAACTT
GGTCTGACAGTTACCAATGCTTAATCAGTGAGGCACCTATCTCAGCGATCTGTCTATTTCGTTCATCCAT
AGTTGCCTGACTCCCCGTCGTGTAGATAACTACGATACGGGAGGGCTTACCATCTGGCCCCAGTGCTGCA
ATGATACCGCGAGACCCACGCTCACCGGCTCCAGATTTATCAGCAATAAACCAGCCAGCCGGAAGGGCCG
AGCGCAGAAGTGGTCCTGCAACTTTATCCGCCTCCATCCAGTCTATTAATTGTTGCCGGGAAGCTAGAGT
AAGTAGTTCGCCAGTTAATAGTTTGCGCAACGTTGTTGCCATTGCTACAGGCATCGTGGTGTCACGCTCG
TCGTTTGGTATGGCTTCATTCAGCTCCGGTTCCCAACGATCAAGGCGAGTTACATGATCCCCCATGTTGT
GCAAAAAAGCGGTTAGCTCCTTCGGTCCTCCGATCGTTGTCAGAAGTAAGTTGGCCGCAGTGTTATCACT
CATGGTTATGGCAGCACTGCATAATTCTCTTACTGTCATGCCATCCGTAAGATGCTTTTCTGTGACTGGT
GAGTACTCAACCAAGTCATTCTGAGAATAGTGTATGCGGCGACCGAGTTGCTCTTGCCCGGCGTCAATAC
GGGATAATACCGCGCCACATAGCAGAACTTTAAAAGTGCTCATCATTGGAAAACGTTCTTCGGGGCGAAA
ACTCTCAAGGATCTTACCGCTGTTGAGATCCAGTTCGATGTAACCCACTCGTGCACCCAACTGATCTTCA
GCATCTTTTACTTTCACCAGCGTTTCTGGGTGAGCAAAAACAGGAAGGCAAAATGCCGCAAAAAAGGGAA
TAAGGGCGACACGGAAATGTTGAATACTCATACTCTTCCTTTTTCAATATTATTGAAGCATTTATCAGGG
TTATTGTCTCATGAGCGGATACATATTTGAATGTATTTAGAAAAATAAACAAATAGGGGTTCCGCGCACA
TTTCCCCGAAAAGTGCCACCTGACGTCGACGGATCGGGAGATCTCCCGATCCCCTATGGTGCACTCTCAG
TACAATCTGCTCTGATGCCGCATAGTTAAGCCAGTATCTGCTCCCTGCTTGTGTGTTGGAGGTCGCTGAG
TAGTGCGCGAGCAAAATTTAAGCTACAACAAGGCAAGGCTTGACCGACAATTGCATGAAGAATCTGCTTA
GGGTTAGGCGTTTTGCGCTGCTTCGCGATGTACGGGCCAGATATACGCGTTGACATTGATTATTGACTAG
TTATTAATAGTAATCAATTACGGGGTCATTAGTTCATAGCCCATATATGGAGTTCCGCGTTACATAACTT
ACGGTAAATGGCCCGCCTGGCTGACCGCCCAACGACCCCCGCCCATTGACGTCAATAATGACGTATGTTC
CCATAGTAACGCCAATAGGGACTTTCCATTGACGTCAATGGGTGGAGTATTTACGGTAAACTGCCCACTT
GGCAGTACATCAAGTGTATCATATGCCAAGTACGCCCCCTATTGACGTCAATGACGGTAAATGGCCCGCC
TGGCATTATGCCCAGTACATGACCTTATGGGACTTTCCTACTTGGCAGTACATCTACGTATTAGTCATCG
CTATTACCATGG
Features (pLannotate 1.2.2; 34 found; start..end, strand, type, name):
    217..397     +  LTR            5' LTR (truncated): truncated 5' long terminal repeat (LTR) from HIV-1
    444..569     +  misc_feature   HIV-1 Ψ: packaging signal of human immunodeficiency virus type 1
    553..916     +  CDS            HIV-1 gag (fragment): gag protein from human immunodeficiency virus 1; gag
   1062..1295    +  misc_feature   RRE: The Rev response element (RRE) of HIV-1 allows for Rev-dependent mRNA export from the nucleus to the cytoplasm.
   1672..1772    +  CDS            Rev (fragment): human immunodeficiency virus 1 (HIV-1) Rev protein; rev; enhances nuclear export of unspliced and incompletely spliced viral mRNAs
   1822..1939    +  misc_feature   cPPT/CTS: central polypurine tract and central termination sequence of HIV-1
   1990..2230    +  promoter       U6 promoter: RNA polymerase III promoter for human U6 snRNA
   2260..2335    +  misc_RNA       gRNA scaffold: guide RNA scaffold for the Streptococcus pyogenes CRISPR/Cas9 system
   2353..2371    +  CDS            small t antigen (fragment): SV40 (simian virus 40) small t antigen
   2397..2608    +  promoter       EF-1α core promoter: core promoter for human elongation factor EF-1α
   2633..6736    +  CDS            Cas9: Cas9 (Csn1) endonuclease from the Streptococcus pyogenes Type II CRISPR/Cas system generates RNA-guided double strand breaks in DNA
   6875..7273    +  CDS            BSD: blasticidin S deaminase; Aspergillus terreus BSD; confers resistance to blasticidin
   7274..7295    +  misc_feature   MCS (fragment): pBluescript multiple cloning site
   7298..7886    +  misc_feature   WPRE: woodchuck hepatitis virus posttranscriptional regulatory element
   7937..7956    +  misc_feature   cPPT/CTS (fragment): central polypurine tract and central termination sequence of HIV-1
   7958..8191    +  LTR            3' LTR (ΔU3): self-inactivating 3' long terminal repeat (LTR) from HIV-1
   8223..8447    +  polyA_signal   bGH poly(A) signal: bovine growth hormone polyadenylation signal
   8451..8472    +  promoter       SV40 promoter (fragment): SV40 enhancer and early promoter
   8493..8921    +  rep_origin     f1 ori (sequence partly withheld): f1 bacteriophage origin of replication; arrow indicates direction of (+) strand synthesis
   8935..9264    +  promoter       SV40 promoter: SV40 enhancer and early promoter
   9312..9359    +  promoter       EM7 promoter: synthetic bacterial promoter&nbsp
   9378..9752    +  CDS            BleoR: antibiotic-binding protein; Sh ble from Streptoalloteichus hindustanus; confers resistance to bleomycin, phleomycin, and Zeocin™
   9762..9887    +  CDS            ble (fragment): BLE_KLEPN - Experimental evidence at protein level: Swiss-Prot protein existence level 1. Binding protein with a strong affinity to the bleomycin family of antibiotics. Binds to CL990; an antimitotic-antibiotic compound. From Klebsiella pneumoniae.
   9882..10003   +  polyA_signal   SV40 poly(A) signal: SV40 polyadenylation signal
  10074..10096   -  protein_bind   lac operator (fragment): The lac repressor binds to the lac operator to inhibit transcription in E. coli. This inhibition can be relieved by adding lactose or isopropyl-β-D-thiogalactopyranoside (IPTG). lac repressor encoded by lacI
  10100..10130   -  promoter       lac promoter: promoter for the E. coli lac operon
  10145..10166   -  protein_bind   CAP binding site: CAP binding activates transcription in the presence of cAMP. E. coli catabolite activator protein
  10179..10271   -  CDS            lacI (fragment): lac repressor; lacI; The lac repressor binds to the lac operator to inhibit transcription in E. coli. This inhibition can be relieved by adding lactose or isopropyl-β-D-thiogalactopyranoside (IPTG).
  10454..11042   -  rep_origin     ori: high-copy-number ColE1/pMB1/pBR322/pUC origin of replication
  11213..12073   -  CDS            AmpR: β-lactamase; bla; confers resistance to ampicillin, carbenicillin, and related antibiotics
  12074..12178   -  promoter       AmpR promoter: bla
  12237..12289   -  misc_feature   bom (fragment): basis of mobility region from pBR322
  12444..12823   +  enhancer       CMV enhancer: human cytomegalovirus immediate early enhancer
  12824..199     +  promoter       CMV promoter (across the origin): human cytomegalovirus (CMV) immediate early promoter
