[The description below was written by a language model from this plasmid's Addgene catalogue record and pLannotate feature annotations shown in this document.]
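Description:
pLenti-Blast-sgMARK4 is an all-in-one lentiviral CRISPR/Cas9 plasmid of about 12.8 kb, built on the pLentiCRISPR v2-Blast backbone, that delivers both a guide RNA against human MARK4 and the Streptococcus pyogenes Cas9 nuclease. It is maintained in E. coli through a high-copy ColE1/pUC-type origin with ampicillin selection (AmpR). An f1 origin is also present. Outside the viral cassette, the backbone carries an SV40/EM7-driven bleomycin/Zeocin resistance gene with an SV40 poly(A) signal.

The transfer cassette has a third-generation, self-inactivating layout. A CMV enhancer/promoter drives a truncated HIV-1 5' LTR to produce the genomic RNA in packaging cells. This is followed by the Ψ packaging signal, a gag fragment, the RRE for Rev-dependent nuclear export and the cPPT/CTS, and the cassette ends in a ΔU3 3' LTR followed by a bGH poly(A) signal. Within it, the human U6 RNA polymerase III promoter transcribes the MARK4-specific spacer fused to the SpCas9 gRNA scaffold. A downstream EF-1α core promoter drives Cas9, followed by the blasticidin S deaminase gene (BSD). The feature table does not annotate the element linking Cas9 and BSD, so how the two are co-expressed is not stated. A WPRE after BSD enhances transcript expression.

Once packaged and transduced, the integrated provirus lets cells be selected with blasticidin while Cas9 is directed to cut the MARK4 locus, which encodes an AMPK-related kinase. The associated publication concerns AMPK-related kinases acting downstream of the tumor suppressor LKB1 in non-small-cell lung cancer, which is consistent with use of this plasmid to disrupt MARK4 in human cells.
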