Addgene plasmid #138707: pLenti-Blast-sgMARK4
Purpose: Expresses a human MARK4-targeting sgRNA and Cas9
Depositing lab: Reuben Shaw. Depositing organization: Salk Institute for Biological Studies. Publication: The AMPK-Related Kinases SIK1 and SIK3 Mediate Key Tumor-Suppressive Effects of LKB1 in NSCLC. Hollstein PE, Eichner LJ, Brun SN, Kamireddy A, Svensson RU, Vera LI, Ross DS, Rymoff TJ, Hutchins A, Galvez HM, Williams AE, Shokhirev MN, Screaton RA, Berdeaux R, Shaw RJ. Cancer Discov. 2019 Nov;9(11):1606-1627. doi: 10.1158/2159-8290.CD-18-1261. Epub 2019 Jul 26. PubMed 31350328.
Backbone
  Vector backbone: pLentiCRISPR v2-Blast
  Vector type: Lentiviral
Growth in bacteria
  Bacterial resistance: Ampicillin, 100 μg/mL
  Growth temperature: 37°C
  Growth strain: NEB Stable
  Copy number: High Copy
Gene/Insert
  Gene/Insert name: sgMARK4 human
  gRNA/shRNA sequence: TTGAGGTTGTGCCCGTCGAA
  Species: H. sapiens (human)
  Entrez Gene: MARK4 (a.k.a. MARK4L, MARK4S, MARKL1, MARKL1L, PAR-1D)
  Promoter: hU6
  Cloning method: Restriction Enzyme; 5′ cloning site unknown (unknown if destroyed)
Terms and licenses: Academic/Nonprofit Terms; Industry Terms: Not Available to Industry
How to cite: pLenti-Blast-sgMARK4 was a gift from Reuben Shaw (Addgene plasmid # 138707 ; http://n2t.net/addgene:138707 ; RRID:Addgene_138707)
